Addgene plasmid #206094: Cav2.2 DomI + DomII pcDNA3
Purpose: expression of the N-terminus, Domain I, Domain II and the II-III loop (amino acids 1-1154) of rabbit Cav2.2 calcium channel
Depositing lab: Annette Dolphin. Depositing organization: University College London. Publication: Dominant-negative synthesis suppression of voltage-gated calcium channel Cav2.2 induced by truncated constructs. Raghib A, Bertaso F, Davies A, Page KM, Meir A, Bogdanov Y, Dolphin AC. J Neurosci. 2001 Nov 1;21(21):8495-504. 21/21/8495 PubMed 11606638.
Backbone
  Vector backbone: pcDNA3
  Backbone manufacturer: Invitrogen Life Technologies
  Backbone size w/o insert (bp): 5446
  Vector type: Mammalian Expression
Growth in bacteria
  Bacterial resistance: Ampicillin, 100 μg/mL
  Growth temperature: 37°C
  Growth strain: DH5alpha
  Copy number: High Copy
Gene/Insert
  Gene/Insert name: cacna1b (alt name: Cav2.2 alpha1B)
  Species: O. cuniculus (rabbit)
  Entrez Gene: CACNA1B
  Promoter: CMV
  Cloning method: Restriction Enzyme; 5′ cloning site unknown (unknown if destroyed)
  Sequencing primers: 5′ CTGGCTAACTAGAGAACC; 3′ GCATTTAGGTGACACTATAG
Resource information
  A portion of this plasmid was derived from a plasmid made by: Yasuo Mori
Terms and licenses: Academic/Nonprofit Terms; Industry Terms: Not Available to Industry
Depositor comments: 5' end of DNA is very GC rich
How to cite: Cav2.2 DomI + DomII pcDNA3 was a gift from Annette Dolphin (Addgene plasmid # 206094 ; http://n2t.net/addgene:206094 ; RRID:Addgene_206094)
