[The description below was written by a language model from this plasmid's Addgene catalogue record and pLannotate feature annotations shown in this document.]
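Description:
Cav2.2 DomI + DomII pcDNA3 is a mammalian expression plasmid built on the pcDNA3 backbone and carrying a truncated cDNA for the rabbit (O. cuniculus) N-type voltage-gated calcium channel pore subunit, Cav2.2 (alpha1B, CACNA1B). The insert encodes amino acids 1-1154, comprising the cytoplasmic N-terminus, transmembrane Domain I, Domain II and the II-III intracellular loop, so the product is roughly the first half of the channel and lacks Domains III and IV and the C-terminus. In the sequenced record of about 8.9 kb, the annotated CACNA1B fragment spans about 3.5 kb. It sits downstream of the human CMV immediate-early enhancer and promoter and upstream of the bovine growth hormone polyadenylation signal, giving strong constitutive transcription in transfected mammalian cells. T7 and SP6 phage promoters flank the insert, as is standard for pcDNA3. No epitope tag or fluorescent reporter is annotated. The depositor notes that the 5' end of the cDNA is very GC rich, and the 5' cloning site is not recorded.

The plasmid is propagated in E. coli at high copy from a ColE1/pUC-type origin under ampicillin selection (β-lactamase), and an f1 origin is also present. For mammalian cells, an SV40 early promoter drives the neomycin phosphotransferase gene, terminated by an SV40 poly(A) signal, which allows G418 selection of stable transfectants. Small annotated fragments such as lac regulatory elements, ble, bom and an HIV-1 LTR match are backbone remnants or incidental hits rather than functional modules. The associated publication concerns dominant-negative suppression of Cav2.2 synthesis by truncated constructs, so the plasmid is suited to co-expression with full-length channel subunits to study how truncated channel fragments affect expression and N-type currents.
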