Features (pLannotate 1.2.2; 22 found; start..end, strand, type, name):
     98..889     +  CDS            neo: KKA2_KLEPN - Also known as kan, nptII. Experimental evidence at protein level: Swiss-Prot protein existence level 1. Resistance to kanamycin, neomycin, paromomycin, ribostamycin, butirosin and gentamicin B. From Klebsiella pneumoniae.
    913..1071    +  CDS            ble (fragment): BLE_KLEPN - Experimental evidence at protein level: Swiss-Prot protein existence level 1. Binding protein with a strong affinity to the bleomycin family of antibiotics. Binds to CL990; an antimitotic-antibiotic compound. From Klebsiella pneumoniae.
   1066..1187    +  polyA_signal   SV40 poly(A) signal: SV40 polyadenylation signal
   1260..1276    -  protein_bind   lac operator: The lac repressor binds to the lac operator to inhibit transcription in E. coli. This inhibition can be relieved by adding lactose or isopropyl-β-D-thiogalactopyranoside (IPTG). lac repressor encoded by lacI
   1284..1314    -  promoter       lac promoter: promoter for the E. coli lac operon
   1329..1350    -  protein_bind   CAP binding site: CAP binding activates transcription in the presence of cAMP. E. coli catabolite activator protein
   1363..1455    -  CDS            lacI (fragment): lac repressor; lacI; The lac repressor binds to the lac operator to inhibit transcription in E. coli. This inhibition can be relieved by adding lactose or isopropyl-β-D-thiogalactopyranoside (IPTG).
   1638..2226    -  rep_origin     ori: high-copy-number ColE1/pMB1/pBR322/pUC origin of replication
   2397..3257    -  CDS            AmpR: β-lactamase; bla; confers resistance to ampicillin, carbenicillin, and related antibiotics
   3258..3362    -  promoter       AmpR promoter: bla
   3421..3473    -  misc_feature   bom (fragment): basis of mobility region from pBR322
   3628..4007    +  enhancer       CMV enhancer: human cytomegalovirus immediate early enhancer
   4008..4211    +  promoter       CMV promoter: human cytomegalovirus (CMV) immediate early promoter
   4207..4240    +  LTR            5' LTR (truncated) (fragment): truncated 5' long terminal repeat (LTR) from HIV-1
   4256..4274    +  promoter       T7 promoter: promoter for bacteriophage T7 RNA polymerase
   4343..4368    -  misc_feature   MCS (fragment): pBluescript multiple cloning site
   4378..7839    +  CDS            CACNA1B (fragment): CAC1B_RABIT - Also known as CACH5, CACNL1A5. Experimental evidence at protein level: Swiss-Prot protein existence level 1. Voltage-sensitive calcium channels (VSCC) mediate the entry of calcium ions into excitable cells and are also involved in a variety of calcium-dependent processes, including muscle contraction, hormone or neurotransmitter release, gene expression, cell motility, cell division and cell death. The isoform alpha-1B gives rise to N-type calcium currents. N-type calcium channels belong to the 'high-voltage activated' (HVA) group and are specifically blocked by omega-conotoxin-
   7857..7875    -  promoter       SP6 promoter: promoter for bacteriophage SP6 RNA polymerase
   7901..8125    +  polyA_signal   bGH poly(A) signal: bovine growth hormone polyadenylation signal
   8129..8150    +  promoter       SV40 promoter (fragment): SV40 enhancer and early promoter
   8171..8599    +  rep_origin     f1 ori (sequence partly withheld): f1 bacteriophage origin of replication; arrow indicates direction of (+) strand synthesis
   8613..31      +  promoter       SV40 promoter (across the origin): SV40 enhancer and early promoter
>Addgene plasmid #206094 | Cav2.2 DomI + DomII pcDNA3 | addgene full sequence | sequence record 415597 | Addgene NGS Result
AGGCTTTTTTGGAGGCCTAGGCTTTTGCAAAAAGCTCCCGGGAGCTTGTATATCCATTTTCGGATCTGAT
CAAGAGACAGGATGAGGATCGTTTCGCATGATTGAACAAGATGGATTGCACGCAGGTTCTCCGGCCGCTT
GGGTGGAGAGGCTATTCGGCTATGACTGGGCACAACAGACAATCGGCTGCTCTGATGCCGCCGTGTTCCG
GCTGTCAGCGCAGGGGCGCCCGGTTCTTTTTGTCAAGACCGACCTGTCCGGTGCCCTGAATGAACTGCAG
GACGAGGCAGCGCGGCTATCGTGGCTGGCCACGACGGGCGTTCCTTGCGCAGCTGTGCTCGACGTTGTCA
CTGAAGCGGGAAGGGACTGGCTGCTATTGGGCGAAGTGCCGGGGCAGGATCTCCTGTCATCTCACCTTGC
TCCTGCCGAGAAAGTATCCATCATGGCTGATGCAATGCGGCGGCTGCATACGCTTGATCCGGCTACCTGC
CCATTCGACCACCAAGCGAAACATCGCATCGAGCGAGCACGTACTCGGATGGAAGCCGGTCTTGTCGATC
AGGATGATCTGGACGAAGAGCATCAGGGGCTCGCGCCAGCCGAACTGTTCGCCAGGCTCAAGGCGCGCAT
GCCCGACGGCGAGGATCTCGTCGTGACCCATGGCGATGCCTGCTTGCCGAATATCATGGTGGAAAATGGC
CGCTTTTCTGGATTCATCGACTGTGGCCGGCTGGGTGTGGCGGACCGCTATCAGGACATAGCGTTGGCTA
CCCGTGATATTGCTGAAGAGCTTGGCGGCGAATGGGCTGACCGCTTCCTCGTGCTTTACGGTATCGCCGC
TCCCGATTCGCAGCGCATCGCCTTCTATCGCCTTCTTGACGAGTTCTTCTGAGCGGGACTCTGGGGTTCG
AAATGACCGACCAAGCGACGCCCAACCTGCCATCACGAGATTTCGATTCCACCGCCGCCTTCTATGAAAG
GTTGGGCTTCGGAATCGTTTTCCGGGACGCCGGCTGGATGATCCTCCAGCGCGGGGATCTCATGCTGGAG
TTCTTCGCCCACCCCAACTTGTTTATTGCAGCTTATAATGGTTACAAATAAAGCAATAGCATCACAAATT
TCACAAATAAAGCATTTTTTTCACTGCATTCTAGTTGTGGTTTGTCCAAACTCATCAATGTATCTTATCA
TGTCTGTATACCGTCGACCTCTAGCTAGAGCTTGGCGTAATCATGGTCATAGCTGTTTCCTGTGTGAAAT
TGTTATCCGCTCACAATTCCACACAACATACGAGCCGGAAGCATAAAGTGTAAAGCCTGGGGTGCCTAAT
GAGTGAGCTAACTCACATTAATTGCGTTGCGCTCACTGCCCGCTTTCCAGTCGGGAAACCTGTCGTGCCA
GCTGCATTAATGAATCGGCCAACGCGCGGGGAGAGGCGGTTTGCGTATTGGGCGCTCTTCCGCTTCCTCG
CTCACTGACTCGCTGCGCTCGGTCGTTCGGCTGCGGCGAGCGGTATCAGCTCACTCAAAGGCGGTAATAC
GGTTATCCACAGAATCAGGGGATAACGCAGGAAAGAACATGTGAGCAAAAGGCCAGCAAAAGGCCAGGAA
CCGTAAAAAGGCCGCGTTGCTGGCGTTTTTCCATAGGCTCCGCCCCCCTGACGAGCATCACAAAAATCGA
CGCTCAAGTCAGAGGTGGCGAAACCCGACAGGACTATAAAGATACCAGGCGTTTCCCCCTGGAAGCTCCC
TCGTGCGCTCTCCTGTTCCGACCCTGCCGCTTACCGGATACCTGTCCGCCTTTCTCCCTTCGGGAAGCGT
GGCGCTTTCTCATAGCTCACGCTGTAGGTATCTCAGTTCGGTGTAGGTCGTTCGCTCCAAGCTGGGCTGT
GTGCACGAACCCCCCGTTCAGCCCGACCGCTGCGCCTTATCCGGTAACTATCGTCTTGAGTCCAACCCGG
TAAGACACGACTTATCGCCACTGGCAGCAGCCACTGGTAACAGGATTAGCAGAGCGAGGTATGTAGGCGG
TGCTACAGAGTTCTTGAAGTGGTGGCCTAACTACGGCTACACTAGAAGAACAGTATTTGGTATCTGCGCT
CTGCTGAAGCCAGTTACCTTCGGAAAAAGAGTTGGTAGCTCTTGATCCGGCAAACAAACCACCGCTGGTA
GCGGTGGTTTTTTTGTTTGCAAGCAGCAGATTACGCGCAGAAAAAAAGGATCTCAAGAAGATCCTTTGAT
CTTTTCTACGGGGTCTGACGCTCAGTGGAACGAAAACTCACGTTAAGGGATTTTGGTCATGAGATTATCA
AAAAGGATCTTCACCTAGATCCTTTTAAATTAAAAATGAAGTTTTAAATCAATCTAAAGTATATATGAGT
AAACTTGGTCTGACAGTTACCAATGCTTAATCAGTGAGGCACCTATCTCAGCGATCTGTCTATTTCGTTC
ATCCATAGTTGCCTGACTCCCCGTCGTGTAGATAACTACGATACGGGAGGGCTTACCATCTGGCCCCAGT
GCTGCAATGATACCGCGAGACCCACGCTCACCGGCTCCAGATTTATCAGCAATAAACCAGCCAGCCGGAA
GGGCCGAGCGCAGAAGTGGTCCTGCAACTTTATCCGCCTCCATCCAGTCTATTAATTGTTGCCGGGAAGC
TAGAGTAAGTAGTTCGCCAGTTAATAGTTTGCGCAACGTTGTTGCCATTGCTACAGGCATCGTGGTGTCA
CGCTCGTCGTTTGGTATGGCTTCATTCAGCTCCGGTTCCCAACGATCAAGGCGAGTTACATGATCCCCCA
TGTTGTGCAAAAAAGCGGTTAGCTCCTTCGGTCCTCCGATCGTTGTCAGAAGTAAGTTGGCCGCAGTGTT
ATCACTCATGGTTATGGCAGCACTGCATAATTCTCTTACTGTCATGCCATCCGTAAGATGCTTTTCTGTG
ACTGGTGAGTACTCAACCAAGTCATTCTGAGAATAGTGTATGCGGCGACCGAGTTGCTCTTGCCCGGCGT
CAATACGGGATAATACCGCGCCACATAGCAGAACTTTAAAAGTGCTCATCATTGGAAAACGTTCTTCGGG
GCGAAAACTCTCAAGGATCTTACCGCTGTTGAGATCCAGTTCGATGTAACCCACTCGTGCACCCAACTGA
TCTTCAGCATCTTTTACTTTCACCAGCGTTTCTGGGTGAGCAAAAACAGGAAGGCAAAATGCCGCAAAAA
AGGGAATAAGGGCGACACGGAAATGTTGAATACTCATACTCTTCCTTTTTCAATATTATTGAAGCATTTA
TCAGGGTTATTGTCTCATGAGCGGATACATATTTGAATGTATTTAGAAAAATAAACAAATAGGGGTTCCG
CGCACATTTCCCCGAAAAGTGCCACCTGACGTCGACGGATCGGGAGATCTCCCGATCCCCTATGGTGCAC
TCTCAGTACAATCTGCTCTGATGCCGCATAGTTAAGCCAGTATCTGCTCCCTGCTTGTGTGTTGGAGGTC
GCTGAGTAGTGCGCGAGCAAAATTTAAGCTACAACAAGGCAAGGCTTGACCGACAATTGCATGAAGAATC
TGCTTAGGGTTAGGCGTTTTGCGCTGCTTCGCGATGTACGGGCCAGATATACGCGTTGACATTGATTATT
GACTAGTTATTAATAGTAATCAATTACGGGGTCATTAGTTCATAGCCCATATATGGAGTTCCGCGTTACA
TAACTTACGGTAAATGGCCCGCCTGGCTGACCGCCCAACGACCCCCGCCCATTGACGTCAATAATGACGT
ATGTTCCCATAGTAACGCCAATAGGGACTTTCCATTGACGTCAATGGGTGGAGTATTTACGGTAAACTGC
CCACTTGGCAGTACATCAAGTGTATCATATGCCAAGTACGCCCCCTATTGACGTCAATGACGGTAAATGG
CCCGCCTGGCATTATGCCCAGTACATGACCTTATGGGACTTTCCTACTTGGCAGTACATCTACGTATTAG
TCATCGCTATTACCATGGTGATGCGGTTTTGGCAGTACATCAATGGGCGTGGATAGCGGTTTGACTCACG
GGGATTTCCAAGTCTCCACCCCATTGACGTCAATGGGAGTTTGTTTTGGCACCAAAATCAACGGGACTTT
CCAAAATGTCGTAACAACTCCGCCCCATTGACGCAAATGGGCGGTAGGCGTGTACGGTGGGAGGTCTATA
TAAGCAGAGCTCTCTGGCTAACTAGAGAACCCACTGCTTACTGGCTTATCGAAATTAATACGACTCACTA
TAGGGAGACCCAAGCTTGGTACCGAGCTCGGATCCACTAGTAACGGCCGCCAGTGTGCTGGAATTCCTCG
AGGGTACCGGGCCCCCCCTCGAGGTCGAAGCTTGATCATGGTCCGCTTCGGGGACGAGCTGGGCGGCCGC
TATGGGGGCGCGGGCGGCGCGGAGCGGGCCCGGGGCGGCGGGGCCGGCGGGGCTGGCGGCCCGGGCCCCG
GGGGGCTGCCGCCGGGCCAGCGGGTCCTCTACAAACAGTCGATCGCGCAGCGCGCGCGGACCATGGCGCT
GTACAACCCCATCCCGGTCAAGCAGAACTGCTTCACCGTCAACCGCTCGCTCTTCGTCTTCAGCGAGGAC
AACGTCGTCCGCAAATACGCCAAGCGCATCACCGAGTGGCCTCCGTTCGAGTACATGATCCTGGCCACCA
TCATCGCCAACTGCATCGTGCTGGCCCTGGAGCAGCACCTCCCTGACGGGGACAAGACGCCTATGTCCGA
GCGCCTGGATGACACCGAGCCCTACTTCATTGGGATCTTCTGCTTCGAGGCGGGGATCAAGATCCTGGCC
CTGGGCTTTGTTCTGCACAAGGGCTCCTATCTGCGGAACGGCTGGAACGTCATGGACTTCGTGGTAGTCC
TCACGGGGATTCTTGCCACAGCCGGAACCGACTTCGACCTGCGAACGCTGAGGGCTGTGCGTGTGCTAAG
GCCCCTGAAGCTGGTGTCTGGGATTCCGAGCTTGCAGGTGGTGCTCAAGTCCATCATGAAGGCCATGGTC
CCGCTGCTGCAGATCGGGCTGCTGCTCTTCTTCGCCATCCTCATGTTTGCCATCATCGGCCTCGAGTTCT
ACATGGGCAAGTTCCACAAGGCCTGCTTCCCCAACAGCACAGACCCAGATCCCGTGGGTGACTTCCCCTG
TGGCAAGGAGGCCCCGGCCCGGCTCTGTGAGGGAGACACGGAGTGCCGGGAGTACTGGGCCGGACCCAAC
TTTGGTATCACCAACTTTGACAACATCCTGTTTGCCATCTTGACCGTGTTCCAGTGCATCACCATGGAGG
GCTGGACTGACATCCTCTACAATACAAACGATGCAGCCGGCAACACGTGGAACTGGCTCTACTTCATCCC
TCTCATCATCATCGGCTCCTTCTTCATGCTCAACCTGGTGCTGGGTGTGCTCTCAGGAGAGTTTGCTAAG
GAGCGCGAGAGAGTGGAGAACCGCCGCGCCTTCCTGAAGCTCCGGCGGCAGCAGCAGATTGAGCGGGAGC
TCAACGGGTACCTGGAGTGGATCTTCAAGGCTGAGGAAGTCATGCTGGCTGAGGAGGACAGGAACGCAGA
GGAGAAGTCCCCTCTGGATGCAGTGTTGAAGAGAGCAGCTGCCAAGAAGAGCAGAAGCGACCTGATCCAG
GCCGAGGAGGGGGAGGGCCGGCTCACAGGCCTCTGTGCTCCCGGTTCCCCGTTCGCCCGTGCCAGCCTGA
AAAGCGGGAAGACGGAGAGCTCGTCGTACTTCCGGAGGAAGGAGAAGATGTTCCGCTTCTTCATCCGGCG
CATGGTGAAGGCACAGAGCTTCTACTGGACGGTGCTGTGTGTGGTGGCACTGAACACACTGTGCGTGGCC
ATGGTGCACTACAACCAGCCGCAGCGGCTCACCACGGCATTGTACTTTGCAGAGTTTGTTTTCCTGGGTC
TCTTCCTCACAGAGATGTCCCTGAAGATGTATGGCCTGGGGCCCAGGAGCTACTTCCGGTCCTCCTTCAA
CTGTTTTGACTTTGGGGTCATCGTGGGCAGTATCTTTGAAGTGGTCTGGGCTGCTGTCAAGCCAGGGACC
TCCTTCGGGATCAGTGTTCTGCGGGCTCTGCGCTTACTGAGAATCTTCAAGGTCACCAAATACTGGAACT
CCCTACGGAACCTGGTGGTGTCTCTGCTCAACTCCATGAAGTCCATCATCAGCCTCCTCTTCCTGCTCTT
CCTGTTCATTGTTGTCTTTGCTCTGCTGGGGATGCAGCTGTTTGGAGGCCAGTTCAACTTTAAAGACGAG
ACCCCAACGACCAACTTTGACACCTTCCCTGCTGCTATCCTCACCGTCTTCCAGATCCTGACCGGAGAGG
ACTGGAATGCGGTCATGTACCACGGGATCGAGTCGCAAGGTGGCGTCAGCAGAGGAATGTTCTCCTCCTT
CTACTTCATTGTCCTCACTCTGTTTGGGAACTACACCCTGCTGAATGTCTTCCTGGCCATTGCTGTGGAC
AACCTTGCCAATGCTCAGGAGCTGACCAAGGATGAAGAGGAGATGGAAGAAGCAGCCAATCAGAAACTCG
CCTTGCAGAAGGCCAAGGAAGTGGCTGAAGTCAGCCCCATGTCTGCTGCGAACATCTCCATTGCCGCCAG
GCAGCAGAACTCGGCCAAAGCGCGCTCGGTGTGGGAGCAGCGAGCCAGCCAGCTGCGGCTGCAGAACCTG
AGGGCCAGCTGCGAGGCGCTGTACAGCGAGATGGACCCCGAGGAGAGGCTGCGCTACGCCACCGCGCGCC
ACCTGCGGCCCGACGTGAAGACGCACCTGGACCGGCCGCTGGTGGTTGAGCCCGGCCGCGACGCTCCGCG
GGGCCCCCCGGGGGGGAAGTCCCGGCCGGATGGCTCGGAGGCCCCCGAGGGTGCGGATCCCCCGCGCAGG
CATCACCGGCACCGAGACAAGGACAAGGCTCCCGCCACGGTCCCCTCGGCGGGGGAACAGGACAGAGCCG
AAGCTCTGAGGGCAGAGGGCGGGGAGCTGGGGCCCCGCGAGGAGCGGGGGCGGCCACGCCGCAGCCGCAG
CAAGGAGGCCCCGGGCGCCCCGGAGGTGCGCAGCGATCGCGGCCGTGGCCCGTGTCCTGAAGGTGGTCGG
CGCCACCACCGGCGCGGGTCACCGGAGGAGGCAGCTGAGAGGGAGCCCCGCCGCCACCGCGCGCACCGGC
ACGGGCCCGACCCGGGCAAGGAGGGCCCAGCGTCCGGGACCAGGGGCGAGCGGCGCGCACGACACCGCAC
GGGCCCCCGGGCGTGCCCCCGGGAGGCTGAGAGCAGCGAGGAGCCTGCGCGGCGGCACCGGGCTCGGCAC
AAGGCGCCGCCCACCCAGGAGACCGCGGAGAAGGACAAGGAGGCTGCCGAGAAGGGGGGCGAGGCCACGG
AGGCCGAGAAGGACAAGGAGGCTCGGAACCACCAGCCCAAGGAGCTGCCCTGTGACCTGGAGGCCATCGG
CATGCTGGGAGTGGGCGCTGTGCATACGCTGCCCAGCACCTGTCTGCAGAAGGTGGAGGAGCAGCCAGAG
GATGCGGACAACCAGCGGAACGTCACCCGCATGGGTAGTCAGCCCCCGGACACCAGCACCACTGTGCACA
TTCCTGTGACGCTGACCGGCCCCCCCGGGGAGACCACGGTAGTGCCCAGTGGAAACGTGGACCTGGAAAG
TCAAGCAGAGGGGAAGAAGGAGGTGGAAACCAGCGATGTGATGAGGAGCGGCCCTCGGCCCATTGTCCCG
TACAGTTCCATGTTCTGTTTAAGCCCAACCAACCTGCTGCGCCGCTGCTGCCACTACATTGTGACCATGT
AACTAGAGGGCCCTATTCTATAGTGTCACCTAAATGCTAGAGCTCGCTGATCAGCCTCGACTGTGCCTTC
TAGTTGCCAGCCATCTGTTGTTTGCCCCTCCCCCGTGCCTTCCTTGACCCTGGAAGGTGCCACTCCCACT
GTCCTTTCCTAATAAAATGAGGAAATTGCATCGCATTGTCTGAGTAGGTGTCATTCTATTCTGGGGGGTG
GGGTGGGGCAGGACAGCAAGGGGGAGGATTGGGAAGACAATAGCAGGCATGCTGGGGATGCGGTGGGCTC
TATGGCTTCTGAGGCGGAAAGAACCAGCTGGGGCTCTAGGGGGTATCCCC
[124 nt withheld, positions 8171-8294]
C
[91 nt withheld, positions 8296-8386]
A
[49 nt withheld, positions 8388-8436]
CCTTTGACGTTGGAGTCCACGTTCTTT
[37 nt withheld, positions 8464-8500]
ACCCTATCTCGGTCTATTCTTTTGATTTATAAGGGATTTTGCCGATTTCGGCCTATTGGTTAAAAAATGA
GCTGATTTAACAAAAATTTAACGCGAATTAATTCTGTGGAATGTGTGTCAGTTAGGGTGTGGAAAGTCCC
CAGGCTCCCCAGCAGGCAGAAGTATGCAAAGCATGCATCTCAATTAGTCAGCAACCAGGTGTGGAAAGTC
CCCAGGCTCCCCAGCAGGCAGAAGTATGCAAAGCATGCATCTCAATTAGTCAGCAACCATAGTCCCGCCC
CTAACTCCGCCCATCCCGCCCCTAACTCCGCCCAGTTCCGCCCATTCTCCGCCCCATGGCTGACTAATTT
TTTTTATTTATGCAGAGGCCGAGGCCGCCTCTGCCTCTGAGCTATTCCAGAAGTAGTGAGG
